>Addgene plasmid #176529 | pCRISPR01-FnCpf1 | addgene full sequence | sequence record 361792 | Addgene Partial NGS Result
AGGTAAATCCCCACTACCGCATTAAGACCTCAGCGCGGCCGCAAATTTAAATAAAATGAAGTGAAGTTCC
TATACTTTCTAGAGAATAGGAACTTCTATAGTGAGTCGAATAAGGGCGACACAAAATTTATTCTAAATGC
ATAATAAATACTGATAACATCTTATAGTTTGTATTATATTTTGTATTATCGTTGACATGTATAATTTTGA
TATCAAAAACTGATTTTCCCTTTATTATTTTCGAGATTTATTTTCTTAATTCTCTTTAACAAACTAGAAA
TATTGTATATACAAAAAATCATAAATAATAGATGAATAGTTTAATTATAGGTGTTCATCAATCAAAAAAG
CAACGTATCTTATTTAAAGTGCGTTGCTTTTTTCTCATTTATAAGGTTAAATAATTCTCATATATCAAGC
AAAGTGACAGGCGCCCTTAAATATTCTGACAAATGCTCTTTCCCTAAACTCCCCCCATAAAAAAACCCGC
CGAAGCGGGTTTTTACGTTATTTGCGGATTAACGATTACTCGTTATCAGAACCGCCCAGGGGGCCCGAGC
TTAAGACTGGCCGTCGTTTTACAACACAGAAAGAGTTTGTAGAAACGCAAAAAGGCCATCCGTCAGGGGC
CTTCTGCTTAGTTTGATGCCTGGCAGTTCCCTACTCTCGCCTTCCGCTTCCTCGCTCACTGACTCGCTGC
GCTCGGTCGTTCGGCTGCGGCGAGCGGTATCAGCTCACTCAAAGGCGGTAATACGGTTATCCACAGAATC
AGGGGATAACGCAGGAAAGAACATGTGAGCAAAAGGCCAGCAAAAGGCCAGGAACCGTAAAAAGGCCGCG
TTGCTGGCGTTTTTCCATAGGCTCCGCCCCCCTGACGAGCATCACAAAAATCGACGCTCAAGTCAGAGGT
GGCGAAACCCGACAGGACTATAAAGATACCAGGCGTTTCCCCCTGGAAGCTCCCTCGTGCGCTCTCCTGT
TCCGACCCTGCCGCTTACCGGATACCTGTCCGCCTTTCTCCCTTCGGGAAGCGTGGCGCTTTCTCATAGC
TCACGCTGTAGGTATCTCAGTTCGGTGTAGGTCGTTCGCTCCAAGCTGGGCTGTGTGCACGAACCCCCCG
TTCAGCCCGACCGCTGCGCCTTATCCGGTAACTATCGTCTTGAGTCCAACCCGGTAAGACACGACTTATC
GCCACTGGCAGCAGCCACTGGTAACAGGATTAGCAGAGCGAGGTATGTAGGCGGTGCTACAGAGTTCTTG
AAGTGGTGGGCTAACTACGGCTACACTAGAAGAACAGTATTTGGTATCTGCGCTCTGCTGAAGCCAGTTA
CCTTCGGAAAAAGAGTTGGTAGCTCTTGATCCGGCAAACAAACCACCGCTGGTAGCGGTGGTTTTTTTGT
TTGCAAGCAGCAGATTACGCGCAGAAAAAAAGGATCTCAAGAAGATCCTTTGATCTTTTCTACGGGGTCT
GACGCTCAGTGGAACGACGCGCGCGTAACTCACGTTAAGGGATTTTGGTCATGAGCTTGCGCCGTCCCGT
CAAGTCAGCGTAATGCTCTGCTTACCAATGCTTAATCAGTGAGGCACCTATCTCAGCGATCTGTCTATTT
CGTTCATCCATAGTTGCCTGACTCCCCGTCGTGTAGATAACTACGATACGGGAGGGCTTACCATCTGGCC
CCAGCGCTGCGATGATACCGCGAGAACCACGCTCACCGGCTCCGGATTTATCAGCAATAAACCAGCCAGC
CGGAAGGGCCGAGCGCAGAAGTGGTCCTGCAACTTTATCCGCCTCCATCCAGTCTATTAATTGTTGCCGG
GAAGCTAGAGTAAGTAGTTCGCCAGTTAATAGTTTGCGCAACGTTGTTGCCATCGCTACAGGCATCGTGG
TGTCACGCTCGTCGTTTGGTATGGCTTCATTCAGCTCCGGTTCCCAACGATCAAGGCGAGTTACATGATC
CCCCATGTTGTGCAAAAAAGCGGTTAGCTCCTTCGGTCCTCCGATCGTTGTCAGAAGTAAGTTGGCCGCA
GTGTTATCACTCATGGTTATGGCAGCGCTACATAATTCTCTTACTGTCATGCCATCCGTAAGATGCTTTT
CTGTGACTGGTGAGTACTCAACCAAGTCATTCTGAGAATAGTGTATGCGGCGACCGAGTTGCTCTTGCCC
GGCGTCAATACGGGATAATACCGCGCCACATAGCAGAACTTTAAAAGTGCTCATCATTGGAAAACGTTCT
TCGGGGCGAAAACTCTCAAGGATCTTACCGCTGTTGAGATCCAGTTCGATGTAACCCACTCGTGCACCCA
ACTGATCTTCAGCATCTTTTACTTTCACCAGCGTTTCTGGGTGAGCAAAAACAGGAAGGCAAAATGCCGC
AAAAAAGGGAATAAGGGCGACACGGAAATGTTGAATACTCATATTCTTCCTTTTTCAATATTATTGAAGC
ATTTATCAGGGTTATTGTCTCATGAGCGGATACATATTTGAATGTATTTAGAAAAATAAACAAATAGGGG
TCAGTGTTACAACCAATTAACCAATTCTGAACATTATCGCGAGCCCATTTATACCTGAATATGGCTCATA
ACACCCCTTGTTTGCCTGGCGGCAGTAGCGCGGTGGTCCCACCTGACCCCATGCCGAACTCAGAAGTGAA
ACGCCGTAGCGCCGATGGTAGTGTGGGGACTCCCCATGCGAGAGTAGGGAACTGCCAGGCATCAAATAAA
ACGAAAGGCTCAGTCGAAAGACTGGGCCTTTCGCCCGGGCTAATTATGGGGTGTCGCCCTTATTCGACTC
TATAGTGAAGTTCCTATTCTCTAGAAAGTATAGGAACTTCTGAAGTGGGGATTTAAATGCGGCCGCGCTG
AGGGTTTAATCGACGAAGCAGCTGACGGCCAGTGCCAAGCTTAACGCGTACCGGGCCCAGTATATGTTCC
GCAGATGACTGGAGCTCTGCCATACGTGCCCTCTCAAGCACCATTTGTTCCATCTACAGAGACTAGTCAC
CAACTAGTCTATCAAGACTCACAGGGTACATTGCTGAGACCAACTGACCAGAGGCAGGGTAGCGGATTGA
CGGCTCCATCTCCTTCACTTACAAGGTCTATTGAAAGCCCTTTAGCATCACCAAGCGGAGAATAGATTGT
TAAGCTTATTTTTTGTATACTGTTTTGTGATAGCACGAAGTTTTTCCACGGTATCTTGTTAAAAATATAT
ATTTGTGGCGGGCTTACCTACATCAAATTAATAAGAGACTAATTATAAACTAAACACACAAGCAAGCTAC
TTTAGGGTAAAAGTTTATAAATGCTTTTGACGTATAAACGTTGCTTGTATTTATTATTACAATTAAAGGT
GGATAGAAAACCTAGAGACTAGTTAGAAACTAATCTCAGGTTTGCGTTAAACTAAATCAGAGCCCGAGAG
GTTAACAGAACCTAGAAGGGGACTAGATATCCGGGTAGGGAAACAAAAAAAAAAAACAAGACAGCCACAT
ATTAGGGAGACTAGTTAGAAGCTAGTTCCAGGACTAGGAAAATAAAAGACAATGATACCACAGTCTAGTT
GACAACTAGATAGATTCTAGATTGAGGCCAAAGTCTCTGAGATCCAGGTTAGTTGCAACTAATACTAGTT
AGTATCTAGTCTCCTATAACTCTGAAGCTAGAATAACTTACTACTATTATCCTCACCACTGTTCAGCTGC
GCAAACGGAGTGATTGCAAGGTGTTCAGAGACTAGTTATTGACTAGTCAGTGACTAGCAATAACTAACAA
GGTATTAACCTACCATGTCTGCCATCACCCTGCACTTCCTCGGGCTCAGCAGCCTTTTCCTCCTCATTTT
CATGCTCATTTTCCTTGTTTAAGACTGTGACTAGTCAAAGACTAGTCCAGAACCACAAAGGAGAAATGTC
TTACCACTTTCTTCATTGCTTGTCTCTTTTGCATTATCCATGTCTGCAACTAGTTAGAGTCTAGTTAGTG
ACTAGTCCGACGAGGACTTGCTTGTCTCCGGATTGTTGGAGGAACTCTCCAGGGCCTCAAGATCCACAAC
AGAGCCTTCTAGAAGACTGGTCAATAACTAGTTGGTCTTTGTCTGAGTCTGACTTACGAGGTTGCATACT
CGCTCCCTTTGCCTCGTCAATCGATGAGAAAAAGCGCCAAAACTCGCAATATGGCTTTGAACCACACGGT
GCTGAGACTAGTTAGAATCTAGTCCCAAACTAGCTTGGATAGCTTACCTTTGCCCTTTGCGTTGCGACAG
GTCTTGCAGGGTATGGTTCCTTTCTCACCAGCTGATTTAGCTGCCTTGCTACCCTCACGGCGGATCTGCA
TAAAGAGTGGCTAGAGGTTATAAATTAGCACTGATCCTAGGTACGGGGCTGAATGTAACTTGCCYTTCCT
TTCTCATCGCGCGGCAAGACAGGCTTGCTCAAATTCCTACCAGTCACAGGGGTATGCACGGCGTACGGAC
CACTTGAACTAGTCACAGATTAGTTAGCAACTAGTCTGCATTGAATGGCTGTACTTACGGGCCCTCGCCA
TTGTCCTGATCATTTCCAGCTTCACCCTCGTTGCTGCAAAGTAGTTAGTGACTAGTCAAGGACTAGTTGA
AATGGGAGAAGAAACTCACGAATTCTCGACACCCTTAGTATTGTGGTCCTTGGACTTGGTGCTGCTATAT
ATTAGCTAATACACTAGTTAGACTCACAGAAACTTACGCAGCTCGCTTGCGCTTCTTGGTAGGAGTCGGG
GTTGGGAGAACAGTGCCTTCAAACAAGCCTTCATACCATGCTACTTGACTAGTCAGGGACTAGTCACCAA
GTAATCTAGATAGGACTTGCCTTTGGCCTCCATCAGTTCCTTCATAGTGGGAGGTCCATTGTGCAATGTA
AACTCCATGCCGTGGGAGTTCTTGTCCTTCAAGTGCTTGACCAATATGTTTCTGTTGGCAGAGGGAACCT
GTCAACTAGTTAATAACTAGTCAGAAACTAGTATAGCAGTAGACTCACTGTACGCTTGAGGCATCCCTTC
ACTCGGCAGTAGACTTCATATGGATGGATATCAGGCACGCCATTGTCGTCCTGTGGACTAGTCAGTAACT
AGGCTTAAAGCTAGTCGGGTCGGCTTACTATCTTGAAATCCGGCAGCGTAAGCTCCCCGTCCTTAACTGC
CTCGAGATAGTGACAGTACTCTGGGGACTTTCGGAGATCGTTATCGCGAATGCTCGGCATACTAATCGTT
GACTAGTCTTGGACTAGTCCCGAGCAAAAAGGATTGGAGGAGGAGGAGGAAGGTGAGAGTGAGACAAAGA
GCGAAATAAGAGCTTCAAAGGCTATCTCTAAGCAGTATGAAGGTTAAGTATCTAGTTCTTGACTAGATTT
AAAAGAGATTTCGACTAGTTATGTACCTGGAGTTTGGATATAGGAATGTGTTGTGGTAACGAAATGTAAG
GGGGAGGAAAGAAAAAGTCGGTCAAGAGGTAACTCTAAGTCGGCCATTCCTTTTTGGGAGGCGCTAACCA
TAAACGGCATGGTCGACTTAGAGTTAGCTCAGGGAATTTAGGGAGTTATCTGCGACCACCGAGGAACGGC
GGAATGCCAAAGAATCCCGATGGAGCTCTAGCTGGCGGTTGACAACCCCACCTTTTGGCGTTTCTGCGGC
GTTGCAGGCGGGACTGGATACTTCGTAGAACCAGAAAGGCAAGGCAGAACGCGCTCAGCAAGAGTGTTGG
AAGTGATAGCATGATGTGCCTTGTTAACTAGGTCAAAATCTGCAGTATGCTTGATGTTATCCGAAGTGTG
AGAGAGGAAGGTCCAAACATACACGATTGGGAGAGGGCCTAGGTATAAGAGTTTTTGAGTAGAACGCATG
TGAGCCCAGCCATCTCGAGGAGATTAAACACGGGCCGGCATTTGATGGCTATGTTAGTACCCCAATGGAA
ACGGTGAGAGTCCAGTGGTCGCAGATAACTCCCTAAATTCCCTGAGCTAACTCTAAGTCGACCATGCCGT
TTATGGTTAGCGCCTCCCAAAAAGGAATGGCCGACTTAGAGTTACCTCTTGACCGACTTTTTCTTTCCTC
CCCCTTACATTTCGTTACCACAACACATTCCTATATCCAAACTCCAGGTACATAACTAGTCGAAATCTCT
TTTAAATCTAGTCAAGAACTAGATACTTAACCTTCATACTGCTTAGAGATAGCCTTTGAAGCTCTTATTT
CGCTCTTTGTCTCACTCTCACCTTCCTCCTCCTCCTCCAATCCTTTTTGCTCGGGACTAGTCCAAGACTA
GTCAACGATTAGTATGCCGAGCATTCGCGATAACGATCTCCGAAAGTCCCCAGAGTACTGTCACTATCTC
GAGGCAGTTAAGGACGGGGAGCTTACGCTGCCGGATTTCAAGATAGTAAGCCGACCCGACTAGCTTTAAG
CCTAGTTACTGACTAGTCCACAGGACGACAATGGCGTGCCTGATATCCATCCATATGAAGTCTACTGCCG
AGTGAAGGGATGCCTCAAGCGTACAGTGAGTCTACTGCTATACTAGTTTCTGACTAGTTATTAACTAGTT
GACAGGTTCCCTCTGCCAACAGAAACATATTGGTCAAGCACTTGAAGGACAAGAACTCCCACGGCATGGA
GTTTACATTGCACAATGGACCTCCCACTATGAAGGAACTGATGGAGGCCAAAGGCAAGTCCTATCTAGAT
TACTTGGTGACTAGTCCCTGACTAGTCAAGTAGCATGGTATGAAGGCTTGTTTGAAGGCACTGTTCTCCC
AACCCCGACTCCTACCAAGAAGCGCAAGCGAGCTGCGTAAGTTTCTGTGAGTCTAACTAGTGTATTAGCT
AATATATAGCAGCACCAAGTCCAAGGACCACAATACTAAGGGTGTCGAGAATTCGTGAGTTTCTTCTCCC
ATTTCAACTAGTCCTTGACTAGTCACTAACTACTTTGCAGCAACGAGGGTGAAGCTGGAAATGATCAGGA
CAATGGCGAGGGCCCGTAAGTACAGCCATTCAATGCAGACTAGTTGCTAACTAATCTGTGACTAGTTCAA
GTGGTCCGTACGCCGTGCATACCCCTGTGACTGGTAGGAATTTGAGCAAGCCTGTCTTGCCGCGCGATGA
GAAAGGAARGGCAAGTTACATTCAGCCCCGTACCTAGGATCAGTGCTAATTTATAACCTCTAGCCACTCT
TTATGCAGATCCGCCGTGAGGGTAGCAAGGCAGCTAAATCAGCTGGTGAGAAAGGAACCATACCCTGCAA
GACCTGTCGCAACGCAAAGGGCAAAGGTAAGCTATCCAAGCTAGTTTGGGACTAGATTCTAACTAGTCTC
AGCACCGTGTGGTTCAAAGCCATATTGCGAGTTTTGGCGCTTTTTCTCATCGATTGACGAGGCAAAGGGA
GCGAGTATGCAACCTCGTAAGTCAGACTCAGACAAAGACCAACTAGTTATTGACCAGTCTTCTAGAAGGC
TCTGTTGTGGATCTTGAGGCCCTGGAGAGTTCCTCCAACAATCCGGAGACAAGCAAGTCCTCGTCGGACT
AGTCACTAACTAGACTCTAACTAGTTGCAGACATGGATAATGCAAAAGAGACAAGCAATGAAGAAAGTGG
TAAGACATTTCTCCTTTGTGGTTCTGGACTAGTCTTTGACTAGTCACAGTCTTAAACAAGGAAAATGAGC
ATGAAAATGAGGAGGAAAAGGCTGCTGAGCCCGAGGAAGTGCAGGGTGATGGCAGACATGGTAGGTTAAT
ACCTTGTTAGTTATTGCTAGTCACTGACTAGTCAATAACTAGTCTCTGAACACCTTGCAATCACTCCGTT
TGCGCAGCTGAACAGTGGTGAGGATAATAGTAGTAAGTTATTCTAGCTTCAGAGTTATAGGAGACTAGAT
ACTAACTAGTATTAGTTGCAACTAACCTGGATCTCAGAGACTTTGGCCTCAATCTAGAATCTATCTAGTT
GTCAACTAGACTGTGGTATCATTGTCTTTTATTTTCCTAGTCCTGGAACTAGCTTCTAACTAGTCTCCCT
AATATGTGGCTGTCTTGTTTTTTTTTTTTTTGTTTCCCTACCCGGATATCTAGTCCCCTTCTAGGTTCTG
TTAACCTCTCGGGCTCTGATTTAGTTTAACGCAAACCTGAGATTAGTTTCTAACTAGTCTCTAGGTTTTC
TATCCACCTTTAATTGTAATAATAAATACAAGCAACGTTTATACGTCAAAAGCATTTATAAACTTTTACC
CTAAAGTAGCTTGCTTGTGTGTTTAGTTTATAATTAGTCTCTTATTAATTTGATGTAGGTAAGCCCGCCA
CAAATATATATTTTTAACAAGATACCGTGGAAAAACTTCGTGCTATCACAAAACAGTATACAAAAAATAA
GCTTAACAATCTATTCTCCGCTTGGTGATGCTAAAGGGCTTTCAATAGACCTTGTAAGTGAAGGAGATGG
AGCCGTCAATCCGCTACCCTGCCTCTGGTCAGTTGGTCTCAGCAATGTACCCTGTGAGTCTTGATAGACT
AGTTGGTGACTAGTCTCTGTAGATGGAACAAATGGTGCTTGAGAGGGCACGTATGGCAGAGCTCCAGTCA
TCTGCGGAACATATACTGGGCCCGGGAAGATCCGATATCGCCGTGGCGGCCGCTCTAGAACTAGTGGATC
GATCCCCAATTCGCCCTATAGTGAGTCGTATTACAATTCACTGGCCGTCGTTTTACAACGTCGTGACTGG
GAAAACCCTGGCGTTACCCAACTTAATCGCCTTGCAGCACATCCCCCTTTCGCCAGCTGGCGTAATAGCG
AAGAGGCCCGCACCGATCGCCCTTCCCAACAGTTGCGCAGCCTGAATGGCGAATGAGCTTGCGCCGTCCC
GTCAAGTCAGCGTAATGCTCTGCCAGTGTTACAACCAATTAACCAATTCTGATTAGAAAAACTCATCGAG
CATCAAATGAAACTGCAATTTATTCATATCAGGATTATCAATACCATATTTTTGAAAAAGCCGTTTCTGT
AATGAAGGAGAAAACTCACCGAGGCAGTTCCATAGGATGGCAAGATCCTGGTATCGGTCTGCGATTCCGA
CTCGTCCAACATCAATACAACCTATTAATTTCCCCTCGTCAAAAATAAGGTTATCAAGTGAGAAATCACC
ATGAGTGACGACTGAATCCGGTGAGAATGGCAAAAGTTTATGCATTTCTTTCCAGACTTGTTCAACAGGC
CAGCCATTACGCTCGTCATCAAAATCACTCGCATCAACCAAACCGTTATTCATTCGTGATTGCGCCTGAG
CGAGACGAAATACGCGATCGCTGTTAAAAGGACAATTACAAACAGGAATCGAATGCAACCGGCGCAGGAA
CACTGCCAGCGCATCAACAATATTTTCACCTGAATCAGGATATTCTTCTAATACCTGGAATGCTGTTTTT
CCGGGGATCGCAGTGGTGAGTAACCATGCATCATCAGGAGTACGGATAAAATGCTTGATGGTCGGAAGAG
GCATAAATTCCGTCAGCCAGTTTAGTCTGACCATCTCATCTGTAACATCATTGGCAACGCTACCTTTGCC
ATGTTTCAGAAACAACTCTGGCGCATCGGGCTTCCCATACAAGCGATAGATTGTCGCACCTGATTGCCCG
ACATTATCGCGAGCCCATTTATACCCATATAAATCAGCATCCATGTTGGAATTTAATCGCGGCCTCGACG
TTTCCCGTTGAATATGGCTCATAACACCCCTTGTATTACTGTTTATGTAAGCAGACAGTTTTATTGTTCA
TGATGATATATTTTTATCTTGTGCAATGTAACATCAGAGATTTTGAGACACAACGTGGCTTTCCCCCCCC
CCCCTCGACTCTAGGATAATCTCATGACCAAAATCCCTTAACGTGAGTTTTCGTTCCACTGAGCGTCAGA
CCCCTTAATAAGATGATCTTCAGATCTCATGGTCATAGCTGTTTCCGCTGAGGGTTTAATTAAGACCTCA
GCCGAGACAGCAGAATCACCGCCCAAGTTAAGCCTTTGTGCTGATCATGCTCTCGAACGGGCCAAGTTCG
GGAAAAGCAAAGGAGCGTTTAGTGAGGGGCAATTTGACTCACCTCCCAGGCAACAGATGAGGGGGGCAAA
AAGAAAGAAATTTTCGTGAGTCAATATGGATTCCGAGCATCATTTTCTTGCGGTCTATCTTGCTACGTAT
GTTGATCTTGACGCTGTGGATCAAGCAACGCCACTCGCTCGCTCCATCGCAGGCTGGTCGCAGACAAATT
AAAAGGCGGCAAACTCGTACAGCCGCGGGGTTGTCCGCTGCAAAGTACAGAGTGATAAAAGCCGCCATGC
GACCATCAACGCGTTGATGCCCAGCTTTTTCGATCCGAGAATCCACCGTAGAGGCGATAGCAAGTAAAGA
AAAGCTAAACAAAAAAAAATTTCTGCCCCTAAGCCATGAAAACGAGATGGGGTGGAGCAGAACCAAGGAA
AGAGTCGCGCTGGGCTGCCGTTCCGGAAGGTGTTGTAAAGGCTCGACGCCCAAGGTGGGAGTCTAGGAGA
AGAATTTGCATCGGGAGTGGGGCGGGTTACCCCTCCATATCCAATGACAGATATCTACCAGCCAAGGGTT
TGAGCCCGCCCGCTTAGTCGTCGTCCTCGCTTGCCCCTCCATAAAAGGATTTCCCCTCCCCCTCCCACAA
AATTTTCTTTCCCTTCCTCTCCTTGTCCGCTTCAGTACGTATATCTTCCCTTCCCTCGCTTCTCTCCTCC
ATCCTTCTTTCATCCATCTCCTGCTAACTTCTCTGCTCAGCACCTCTACGCATTACTAGCCGTAGTATCT
GAGCACTTCTCCCTTTTATATTCCACAAAACATAACACAACCTTCACCATGGCCATCTACCAGGAGTTCG
TCAACAAGTACAGCCTGTCCAAGACCCTGCGCTTCGAGCTGATCCCGCAGGGCAAGACCCTGGAGAACAT
CAAGGCTCGCGGCCTGATCCTGGACGACGAGAAGCGCGCCAAGGACTACAAGAAGGCCAAGCAGATCATC
GACAAGTACCACCAGTTCTTCATCGAGGAGATCCTGAGCAGCGTCTGCATCTCGGAGGACCTGCTCCAGA
ACTACAGCGACGTGTACTTCAAGCTGAAGAAGTCGGACGACGACAACCTCCAGAAGGACTTCAAGAGCGC
CAAGGACACCATCAAGAAGCAGATCAGCGAGTACATCAAGGACTCCGAGAAGTTCAAGAACCTGTTCAAC
CAGAACCTGATCGACGCCAAGAAGGGCCAGGAGTCCGACCTGATCCTGTGGCTGAAGCAGTCGAAGGACA
ACGGCATCGAGCTGTTCAAGGCCAACTCGGACATCACCGACATCGACGAGGCCCTGGAGATCATCAAGAG
CTTCAAGGGCTGGACCACCTACTTCAAGGGCTTCCACGAGAACCGCAAGAACGTCTACAGCAGCAACGAC
ATCCCGACCAGCATCATCTACCGCATCGTGGACGACAACCTGCCCAAGTTCCTGGAGAACAAGGCCAAGT
ACGAGTCCCTGAAGGACAAGGCCCCCGAGGCCATCAACTACGAGCAGATCAAGAAGGACCTGGCCGAGGA
GCTGACCTTCGACATCGACTACAAGACCTCCGAGGTCAACCAGCGCGTGTTCTCGCTGGACGAGGTCTTC
GAGATCGCCAACTTCAACAACTACCTGAACCAGTCGGGCATCACCAAGTTCAACACCATCATCGGCGGCA
AGTTCGTGAACGGCGAGAACACCAAGCGCAAGGGCATCAACGAGTACATCAACCTGTACAGCCAGCAGAT
CAACGACAAGACCCTGAAGAAGTACAAGATGAGCGTCCTGTTCAAGCAGATCCTGTCCGACACCGAGTCC
AAGAGCTTCGTGATCGACAAGCTGGAGGACGACTCGGACGTCGTGACCACCATGCAGAGCTTCTACGAGC
AGATCGCCGCCTTCAAGACCGTCGAGGAGAAGTCGATCAAGGAGACCCTGAGCCTGCTGTTCGACGACCT
GAAGGCCCAGAAGCTGGACCTGTCGAAGATTTACTTCAAGAACGACAAGTCCCTGACCGACCTGTCGCAG
CAGGTGTTCGACGACTACAGCGTCATCGGCACCGCCGTGCTGGAGTACATCACCCAGCAGATCGCCCCGA
AGAACCTGGACAACCCCTCGAAGAAGGAGCAGGAGCTGATCGCCAAGAAGACCGAGAAGGCCAAGTACCT
GAGCCTGGAGACCATCAAGCTGGCCCTGGAGGAGTTCAACAAGCACCGCGACATCGACAAGCAGTGCCGC
TTCGAGGAGATCCTGGCCAACTTCGCCGCCATCCCGATGATCTTCGACGAGATCGCCCAGAACAAGGACA
ACCTGGCCCAGATCAGCATCAAGTACCAGAACCAGGGCAAGAAGGACCTGCTCCAGGCCAGCGCCGAGGA
CGACGTCAAGGCCATCAAGGACCTGCTGGACCAGACCAACAACCTGCTGCACAAGCTGAAGATTTTCCAC
ATCTCCCAGTCGGAGGACAAGGCCAACATCCTGGACAAGGACGAGCACTTCTACCTGGTCTTCGAGGAGT
GCTACTTCGAGCTGGCCAACATCGTGCCGCTGTACAACAAGATCCGCAACTACATCACCCAGAAGCCCTA
CTCCGACGAGAAGTTCAAGCTGAACTTCGAGAACTCGACCCTGGCCAACGGCTGGGACAAGAACAAGGAG
CCCGACAACACCGCCATCCTGTTCATCAAGGACGACAAGTACTACCTGGGCGTGATGAACAAGAAGAACA
ACAAGATTTTCGACGACAAGGCCATCAAGGAGAACAAGGGCGAGGGCTACAAGAAGATCGTCTACAAGCT
GCTGCCGGGCGCCAACAAGATGCTGCCCAAGGTGTTCTTCTCCGCCAAGTCGATCAAGTTCTACAACCCG
TCCGAGGACATCCTGCGCATCCGCAACCACTCCACCCACACCAAGAACGGCTCGCCCCAGAAGGGCTACG
AGAAGTTCGAGTTCAACATCGAGGACTGCCGCAAGTTCATCGACTTCTACAAGCAGAGCATCTCCAAGCA
CCCGGAGTGGAAGGACTTCGGCTTCCGCTTCAGCGACACCCAGCGCTACAACTCCATCGACGAGTTCTAC
CGCGAGGTCGAGAACCAGGGCTACAAGCTGACCTTCGAGAACATCTCGGAGAGCTACATCGACAGCGTCG
TGAACCAGGGCAAGCTGTACCTGTTCCAGATTTACAACAAGGACTTCAGCGCCTACTCCAAGGGCCGCCC
TAACCTGCACACCCTGTACTGGAAGGCCCTGTTCGACGAGCGCAACCTCCAGGACGTCGTGTACAAGCTG
AACGGCGAGGCCGAGCTGTTCTACCGCAAGCAGTCCATCCCGAAGAAGATCACCCACCCCGCCAAGGAGG
CCATCGCCAACAAGAACAAGGACAACCCGAAGAAGGAGTCGGTGTTCGAGTACGACCTGATCAAGGACAA
GCGCTTCACCGAGGACAAGTTCTTCTTCCACTGCCCCATCACCATCAACTTCAAGTCCTCGGGCGCCAAC
AAGTTCAACGACGAGATCAACCTGCTGCTGAAGGAGAAGGCCAACGACGTCCACATCCTGTCCATCGACC
GCGGCGAGCGCCACCTGGCTTACTACACCCTGGTGGACGGCAAGGGCAACATCATCAAGCAGGACACCTT
CAACATCATCGGCAACGACCGCATGAAGACCAACTACCACGACAAGCTGGCCGCTATCGAGAAGGACCGC
GACTCCGCCCGCAAGGACTGGAAGAAGATCAACAACATCAAGGAGATGAAGGAGGGCTACCTGTCGCAGG
TCGTGCACGAGATCGCCAAGCTGGTCATCGAGTACAACGCCATCGTCGTGTTCGAGGACCTGAACTTCGG
CTTCAAGCGCGGTCGCTTCAAGGTCGAGAAGCAGGTGTACCAGAAGCTGGAGAAGATGCTGATCGAGAAG
CTGAACTACCTGGTCTTCAAGGACAACGAGTTCGACAAGACCGGCGGCGTGCTGCGCGCTTACCAGCTGA
CCGCCCCGTTCGAGACCTTCAAGAAGATGGGCAAGCAGACCGGCATCATCTACTACGTCCCTGCCGGCTT
CACCAGCAAGATTTGCCCCGTCACCGGCTTCGTGAACCAGCTGTACCCCAAGTACGAGTCCGTGTCGAAG
AGCCAGGAGTTCTTCAGCAAGTTCGACAAGATTTGCTACAACCTGGACAAGGGCTACTTCGAGTTCTCCT
TCGACTACAAGAACTTCGGCGACAAGGCCGCCAAGGGCAAGTGGACCATCGCCTCGTTCGGCAGCCGCCT
GATCAACTTCCGCAACAGCGACAAGAACCACAACTGGGACACCCGCGAGGTCTACCCGACCAAGGAGCTG
GAGAAGCTGCTGAAGGACTACTCCATCGAGTACGGCCACGGCGAGTGCATCAAGGCCGCCATCTGCGGCG
AGAGCGACAAGAAGTTCTTCGCCAAGCTGACCTCCGTGCTGAACACCATCCTCCAGATGCGCAACAGCAA
GACCGGCACCGAGCTGGACTACCTGATCTCCCCCGTCGCCGACGTGAACGGCAACTTCTTCGACTCCCGC
CAGGCTCCTAAGAACATGCCTCAGGACGCTGACGCTAACGGCGCTTACCACATCGGCCTGAAGGGCCTGA
TGCTGCTGGGCCGCATCAAGAACAACCAGGAGGGCAAGAAGCTGAACCTGGTCATCAAGAACGAGGAGTA
CTTCGAGTTCGTGCAGAACCGCAACAACAGCCGCGCCGACCCGAAGAAGAAGCGCAAGGTGTAGGTTTAA
ACGCGGACATTCGATTTATGCCGTTATGACTTCCTTAAAAAAGCCTTTACGAATGAAAGAAATGGAATTA
GACTTGTTATGTAGTTGATTCTACAATGGATTATGATTCCTGAACTTCAAATCCGCTGTTCATTATTAAT
CTCAGCTCTTCCCGTAAAGCCAATGTTGAAACTATTCGTAAATGTACCTCGTTTTGCGTGTACCTTGCTT
ATCACGTGATATTACATGACCTGGACAGAGTTCTGCGCGAAAGTCATAACGTAAATCCCGGGCGGTAGGT
GCGTCCCGGGCGGAAGGTAGTTTTCTCGTCCACCCCAACGCGTTTATCAACCTCAACTTTCAACAACCAT
CATGCCACCAAAAGCGCGTAAAACAAAGCGAGATTTGATTGAGCAAGAGGGCAGGATCCAATGCGCGATT
CAAGACATTAAAAATGGAAAATTTCAAAAAATTGCGCCCGCAGCGCGTGCATACAAAATTCATCCCAATA
CAAGTGTAATGCTAGTGGAGGTCAACACATCAATGCCTATTTTGGTTTAGTCGTCCAGGCGGTGAGCACA
AAATTTGTGTCGTTTGACAAGATGGTTCATTTAGGCAACTGGTCAGATCAGCCCCACTTGTAGCAGTAGC
GGCGGCGCTCGAAGTGTGACTCTTATTAGCAGACAGGAACGAGGACATTATTATCATCTGCTGCTTGGTG
CACGATAACTTGGTGCGTTTGTCAAGCAAGGTAAGTGGACGACCCGGTCATACCTTCTTAAGTTCGCCCT
TCCTCCCTTTATTTCAGATTCAATCTGACTTACCTATTCTACCCAAGCATCCAAATGGCCAAGTTGACCA
GTGCCGTTCCGGTGCTCACCGCGCGCGACGTCGCCGGAGCGGTCGAGTTCTGGACCGACCGGCTCGGGTT
CTCCCGGGACTTCGTGGAGGACGACTTCGCCGGTGTGGTCCGGGACGACGTGACCCTGTTCATCAGCGCG
GTCCAGGACCAGGTGGTGCCGGACAACACCCTGGCCTGGGTGTGGGTGCGCGGCCTGGACGAGCTGTACG
CCGAGTGGTCGGAGGTCGTGTCCACGAACTTCCGGGACGCCTCCGGGCCGGCCATGACCGAGATCGGCGA
GCAGCCGTGGGGGCGGGAGTTCGCCCTGCGCGACCCGGCCGGCAACTGCGTGCACTTCGTGGCCGAGGAG
CAGGACTGACCGACGCCGACCAACACCGCCGGTCCGACGCGGCCCGACGGGTCCGAGGAGCTTGAGATCC
ACTTAACGTTACTGAAATCATCAAACAGCTTGACGAATCTGGATATAAGATCGTTGGTGTCGATGTCAGC
TCCGGAGTTGAGACAAATGGTGTTCAGGATCTCGATAAGATACGTTCATTTGTCCAAGCAGCAAAGAGTG
CCTTCTAGTGATTTAATAGCTCCATGTCAACAAGAATAAAACGCGTTTCGGGTTTACCTCTTCCAGATAC
AGCTCATCTGCAATGCATTAATGCATTGGACCTCGCAACCCTAGTACGCCCTTCAGGCTCCGGCGAAGCA
GAAGAATAGCTTAGCAGAGTCTATTTTCATTTTCGGGAGACGAGATCAAGCAGATCAACGGTCGTCAAGA
GACCTACGAGACTGAGGAATCCGCTCTTGGCTCCACGCGACTATATATTTGTCTCTAATTGTACTTTGAC
ATGCTCCTCTTCTTTACTCTGATAGCTTGACTATGAAAATTCCGTCACCAGCCCCTGGGTTCGCAAAGAT
AATTGCACTGTTTCTTCCTTGAACTCTCAAGCCTACAGGACACACATTCATCGTAGGTATAAACCTCGAA
AATCATTCCTACTAAGATGGGTATACAATAGTAACCATGCATGGTTGCCTAGTGAATGCTCCGTAACACC
CAATACGCCGGCCGAAACTTTTTTACAACTCTCCTATGAGTCGTTTACCCAGAATGCACAGGTACACTTG
TTTAG
Features (pLannotate 1.2.2; 19 found; start..end, strand, type, name):
     63..96      -  protein_bind   FRT (minimal): supports FLP-mediated excision but not integration (Turan and Bode, 2011) FLP recombinase from the Saccharomyces cerevisiae 2μ plasmid
    566..585     +  CDS            lacZα (fragment): LacZα fragment of β-galactosidase; lacZ fragment
    610..627     -  terminator     rrnB T2 terminator (fragment): transcription terminator T2 from the E. coli rrnB gene
    852..1440    -  rep_origin     ori: high-copy-number ColE1/pMB1/pBR322/pUC origin of replication
   1562..2422    -  CDS            AmpR: β-lactamase; bla; confers resistance to ampicillin, carbenicillin, and related antibiotics
   2425..2521    -  promoter       AmpR promoter (fragment): bla
   2551..2575    -  CDS            KanR (fragment): aminoglycoside phosphotransferase; aph(3')-Ia; confers resistance to kanamycin in bacteria or G418 (Geneticin®) in eukaryotes
   2604..2719    +  ncRNA          5S rRNA: Accession: RF00001 - 5S ribosomal RNA
   2723..2763    +  terminator     rrnB T1 terminator (fragment): transcription terminator T1 from the E. coli rrnB gene
   2807..2840    +  protein_bind   FRT (minimal): supports FLP-mediated excision but not integration (Turan and Bode, 2011) FLP recombinase from the Saccharomyces cerevisiae 2μ plasmid
   3153..8403    -  rep_origin     AMA1: replication origin from Aspergillus nidulans (Aleksenko and Clutterbuck, 1996)
   8653..8680    +  misc_feature   MCS (fragment): pBluescript multiple cloning site
   8695..8713    -  promoter       T7 promoter: promoter for bacteriophage T7 RNA polymerase
   8716..8873    +  CDS            lacZα (fragment): LacZα fragment of β-galactosidase; lacZ fragment
   8943..9752    -  CDS            KanR: aminoglycoside phosphotransferase; aph(3')-Ia; confers resistance to kanamycin in bacteria or G418 (Geneticin®) in eukaryotes
  10899..14798   +  CDS            cas12a: CS12A_FRATN - Also known as cpf1 From Francisella tularensis subsp. novicida (strain U112).
  15341..15660   +  promoter       trpC promoter (fragment): promoter for Aspergillus nidulans trpC
  15665..16039   +  CDS            BleoR: antibiotic-binding protein; Sh ble from Streptoalloteichus hindustanus; confers resistance to bleomycin, phleomycin, and Zeocin™
  16096..6       +  terminator     trpC terminator (fragment) (across the origin): trpC; transcription terminator from the Aspergillus nidulans trpC gene (Punt et al., 1987)
