[The description below was written by a language model from this plasmid's Addgene catalogue record and pLannotate feature annotations shown in this document.]
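Description:
pCRISPR01-FnCpf1 is a fungal CRISPR expression plasmid built on the pFC333 backbone and designed to deliver the Cpf1 (Cas12a) nuclease to Aspergillus species. It is a shuttle vector. In E. coli it is maintained at high copy from a ColE1/pUC-type origin and selected with ampicillin and kanamycin, consistent with the complete AmpR and KanR (aph(3')-Ia) coding sequences annotated in the feature table. In the fungal host it carries the AMA1 element from Aspergillus nidulans, which supports autonomous extrachromosomal replication, so the nuclease can be expressed without integrating the plasmid into the genome. Fungal transformants are selected through a BleoR (Sh ble) cassette flanked by A. nidulans trpC promoter and terminator fragments, giving resistance to Zeocin, phleomycin and bleomycin.

The payload is a synthetic FnCpf1 coding sequence of about 3.9 kb, derived from Francisella tularensis subsp. novicida U112 and cloned between NcoI and PmeI sites. The catalogue names TEF1 as the promoter, although the automated annotation does not detect it or any terminator for the nuclease. No guide RNA (crRNA) expression cassette is annotated or mentioned, so the record does not show how guides are supplied. Other annotated elements include two minimal FRT sites, lacZα and rrnB terminator fragments, a 5S rRNA match and a T7 promoter. These appear to be leftovers of vector assembly rather than functional parts of the design.

The associated work used the plasmid for targeted gene disruption in Aspergillus aculeatus. The sequence record is a partial NGS result of 16,805 nt, whereas the catalogue lists a total size of 12,879 bp, and the record does not explain this discrepancy.
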