Addgene plasmid #176529: pCRISPR01-FnCpf1
Purpose: Nuclease Cpf1 adapted for Aspergillus species
Depositing lab: Kusol Pootanakit. Depositing organization: Mahidol University. Publication: Development of a CRISPR/Cpf1 system for targeted gene disruption in Aspergillus aculeatus TBRC 277. Abdulrachman D, Eurwilaichitr L, Champreda V, Chantasingh D, Pootanakit K. BMC Biotechnol. 2021 Feb 11;21(1):15. doi: 10.1186/s12896-021-00669-8. PubMed 33573639.
Backbone
  Vector backbone: pFC333
  Backbone manufacturer: Uffe Mortensen (Addgene plasmid # 87844)
  Total vector size (bp): 12879
  Vector type: CRISPR ; Fungal Expression
  Selectable markers: Zeocin
Growth in bacteria
  Bacterial resistance: Ampicillin and Kanamycin, 100 & 50 μg/mL
  Growth temperature: 37°C
  Growth strain: DH5alpha
  Copy number: High Copy
Gene/Insert
  Gene/Insert name: FnCpf1
  Species: Synthetic; Francisella tularensis subsp. novicida U112
  Insert size (bp): 3900
  Promoter: TEF1
  Cloning method: Restriction Enzyme; 5′ cloning site NcoI (unknown if destroyed); 3′ cloning site PmeI (unknown if destroyed)
  Sequencing primers: 5′ Seq TEF F: 5'-GCCCAAGGTGGGAGTCTAGGAG; 3′ seq TEF R: 5'-CGCCTGGACGACTAAACCAAAATAGG
Resource information
  A portion of this plasmid was derived from a plasmid made by: synthetic
Terms and licenses: Academic/Nonprofit Terms; Industry Terms: Not Available to Industry
How to cite: pCRISPR01-FnCpf1 was a gift from Kusol Pootanakit (Addgene plasmid # 176529 ; http://n2t.net/addgene:176529 ; RRID:Addgene_176529)
